>Addgene plasmid #15485 | L1-A426D | addgene partial sequence | sequence record 22162 | 15485 with CMV-F
TCTCTGGCTACTAGAGAACCCACTGCTTACTGGCTTATCGAAATTAATACGACTCACTATAGGGAGACCC
AAGCTTGGTACCGAGCTCGGATCCACTAGTAACGGCCGCCAGTGTGCTGGAATTCCGGCGCCGGGAAAGA
TGGTCGTGGCGCTGCGGTACGTGTGGCCTCTCCTCCTCTGCAGCCCCTGCCTGCTTATCCAGATCCCCGA
GGAATATGAAGGACACCATGTGATGGAGCCACCTGTCATCACGGAACAGTCTCCACGGCGCCTGGTTGTC
TTCCCCACAGATGACATCAGCCTCAAGTGTGAGGCCAGTGGCAAGCCCGAAGTGCAGTTCCGCTGGACGA
GGGATGGTGTCCACTTCAAACCCAAGGAAGAGCTGGGTGTGACCGTGTACCAGTCGCCCCACTCTGGCTC
CTTCACCATCACGGGCAACAACAGCAACTTTGCTCAGAGGTTCCAGGGCATCTACCGCTGCTTTGCCAGC
AATAAGCTGGGCACCGCCATGTCCCATGAGATCCGGCTCATGGCCGAGGGTGCCCCCAAGTGGCCAAAGG
AGACAGTGAAGCCCGTGGAGGTGGAGGAAGGGGAGTCAGTGGTTCTGCCTTGCAACCCTCCCCCAAGTGC
AGAGCCTCTCCGGATCTACTGGATGAACAGCAAGATCTTGCACATCAAGC
