>Addgene plasmid #15485 | L1-A426D | addgene partial sequence | sequence record 22163 | 15485 with BGHrev
TATAGAATAGGGCCCTCTAGATGCATGCTCGAGCGGCCGCCAGTGTGATGGATATCTGCAGAATTCCGGA
TCTGCCCAAGCTGGGGCAGAGCAGCGTGTGCCCAGGAAGGGGTGCAGCTGGGTTTTGGCAATAAAGTGGG
GACCGGGTGGTAGGAAGGGGATCCGAGGCAGCAAGTTCTCCTCTGCCCCAACTCCAGCCTCCCATGGGCC
TGCTGGAGAGGGAGGGGCCTGGATCCCAAGGCCAGGGGCACAGCATCTCCTGTCCTGGACTCCACTATTC
TAGGGCCACGGCAGGGTTGATGGGGGAAGTGGCCCCTGAGCTGTCATTGCCCCCTGCCGCCTCCTTCTCC
TTCTTGCCACTGTACTGGCCAATGAACGAACCATCCTCGTTGAACTGAACATCCACGCTGCCCCCATAAT
CGGCCAGGCTGTCGTCACTGCCCAGGGGCTTGATGTCCCCGTTGAGCGATGGCTGGCTGCTGCCAAAGGC
CTTCTCCTCGTTGTCACTCTCCAGGGACCTGTACTCGCCGAAGGTCTCATCTTTCATCGGTCGGGCCTCA
GAGTCCACCTGGGTGTCCTCCTTATCCTTCACTGAGTATTTGCCGCCCTTGCTGCGCTTGATGAAGCAGA
GGATGAGCAGGACGAGGAGCAGGAGGATGATGGCACTCACAAAGCCGATGAACCAGCCCTCAGTGGCGAA
GCCAGCAGGAGGGAGCCTCACGCGGCCTGTGCCATT
