[The description below was written by a language model from this plasmid's Addgene catalogue record.]
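Description:
L1-A426D is a pcDNA3-based plasmid carrying a roughly 3.7 kb human L1CAM cDNA, which encodes the neural cell adhesion molecule L1, with a single missense change converting alanine 426 to aspartic acid. The insert sits in an approximately 5.45 kb backbone and was cloned by restriction digestion into EcoRI sites that remain intact on both sides, so the cDNA can be released as an EcoRI fragment. Because the same enzyme flanks both ends, the orientation is not defined by the cloning scheme itself. T7 and SP6 primer sites flank the insert and are listed for sequencing. The plasmid is maintained at high copy in E. coli under ampicillin selection.

The catalogue lists the vector type as bacterial expression, but pcDNA3 is generally known as a mammalian expression backbone, in which a CMV immediate-early promoter drives the insert and a neomycin resistance cassette allows G418 selection of transfected cells. No feature table accompanies the record, so these elements are inferred from the backbone name rather than confirmed for this plasmid. No epitope tag or reporter fusion is recorded.

The associated publication concerns pathological missense mutations of L1 and their effects on neurite outgrowth and branching on an L1 substrate. A426D is therefore presumably one of a panel of disease-associated point mutants. L1CAM mutations underlie X-linked neurological syndromes, as reflected in gene aliases such as HSAS, MASA and SPG1. The construct suits expression of the mutant protein in cultured cells for comparison with wild-type L1 in assays of adhesion, trafficking or neurite growth.
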