Addgene plasmid #15485: L1-A426D
Depositing lab: Vance Lemmon. Depositing organization: Case Western Reserve University. Publication: Pathological missense mutations of neural cell adhesion molecule L1 affect neurite outgrowth and branching on an L1 substrate. Cheng L, Lemmon V. Mol Cell Neurosci. 2004 Dec . 27(4):522-30. 10.1016/j.mcn.2004.08.005 PubMed 15555929.
Backbone
  Vector backbone: pcDNA3
  Backbone size w/o insert (bp): 5450
  Vector type: Bacterial Expression
Growth in bacteria
  Bacterial resistance: Ampicillin, 100 μg/mL
  Growth temperature: 37°C
  Growth strain: DH5alpha
  Copy number: High Copy
Gene/Insert
  Gene/Insert name: L1-A426D (alt name: L1 point mutation)
  Species: H. sapiens (human)
  Insert size (bp): 3700
  Mutation: Alanine 426 changed to Aspartic Acid
  Entrez Gene: L1CAM (a.k.a. CAML1, CD171, HSAS, HSAS1, HYCX, MASA, MIC5, N-CAM-L1, N-CAML1, NCAM-L1, S10, SPG1)
  Cloning method: Restriction Enzyme; 5′ cloning site EcoRI (not destroyed); 3′ cloning site EcoRI (not destroyed)
  Sequencing primers: 5′ T7; 3′ SP6
Terms and licenses: Academic/Nonprofit Terms; Industry Terms: Not Available to Industry
How to cite: L1-A426D was a gift from Vance Lemmon (Addgene plasmid # 15485 ; http://n2t.net/addgene:15485 ; RRID:Addgene_15485)
